Addgene plasmid #114049: pLacI-GFP-HEC1 WT
Purpose: Expression of exogenous LacI-GFP-HEC1 WT
Depositing lab: Geert Kops. Depositing organization: University Medical Centre Utrecht. Publication: A TPR domain-containing N-terminal module of MPS1 is required for its kinetochore localization by Aurora B. Nijenhuis W, von Castelmur E, Littler D, De Marco V, Tromer E, Vleugel M, van Osch MH, Snel B, Perrakis A, Kops GJ. J Cell Biol. 2013 Apr 15;201(2):217-31. doi: 10.1083/jcb.201210033. Epub 2013 Apr 8. PubMed 23569217.
Backbone
  Vector backbone: pLacI
  Vector type: Mammalian Expression
Growth in bacteria
  Bacterial resistance: Kanamycin, 50 μg/mL
  Growth temperature: 37°C
  Growth strain: DH5alpha
  Copy number: High Copy
Gene/Insert
  Gene/Insert name: GFP-HEC1
  Species: H. sapiens (human)
  Mutation: WT HEC1 sequence
  Entrez Gene: NDC80 (a.k.a. HEC, HEC1, HsHec1, KNTC2, TID3, hsNDC80)
  Cloning method: Restriction Enzyme; 5′ cloning site Unknown (unknown if destroyed); 3′ cloning site Unknown (unknown if destroyed)
Terms and licenses: Academic/Nonprofit Terms; Industry Terms: Not Available to Industry
How to cite: pLacI-GFP-HEC1 WT was a gift from Geert Kops (Addgene plasmid # 114049 ; http://n2t.net/addgene:114049 ; RRID:Addgene_114049)
