[The description below was written by a language model from this plasmid's Addgene catalogue record and pLannotate feature annotations shown in this document.]
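Description:
pLacI-GFP-HEC1 WT is a 7.7 kb mammalian expression plasmid built on the pLacI backbone and designed to produce a three-part fusion protein in transfected cells. The human cytomegalovirus immediate early enhancer and promoter drive a single open reading frame arrangement in which the E. coli lac repressor (LacI) comes first, followed by EGFP and then the wild-type coding sequence of human HEC1 (NDC80), a core component of the kinetochore-associated NDC80 complex needed for chromosome segregation and spindle checkpoint function. The transcript is terminated by an SV40 polyadenylation signal, which lies just downstream of a remnant of the multiple cloning site and a short SV40 large T antigen fragment. The restriction sites used to insert the gene are not recorded.

In bacteria the plasmid replicates from a high-copy ColE1/pUC-type origin and is selected with kanamycin. Resistance comes from a Tn5 NeoR/KanR cassette placed behind tandem bacterial (AmpR) and SV40 early promoters and ended by an HSV TK polyadenylation signal, so the same gene can in principle also support G418 selection in mammalian cells. An f1 origin is present as well, and small ble and bGH poly(A) fragments appear to be backbone remnants.

The stated purpose is simply expression of exogenous LacI-GFP-HEC1. In general, a LacI moiety allows a fusion protein to be tethered to lac operator arrays integrated in a host genome, with the EGFP reporting its location. This fits the associated study of MPS1 kinetochore localization, although the record itself does not describe the experimental design.
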