Features (pLannotate 1.2.2; 16 found; start..end, strand, type, name):
     56..359     +  enhancer       CMV enhancer: human cytomegalovirus immediate early enhancer
    360..563     +  promoter       CMV promoter: human cytomegalovirus (CMV) immediate early promoter
    595..1659    +  CDS            lacI: lac repressor; lacI; The lac repressor binds to the lac operator to inhibit transcription in E. coli. This inhibition can be relieved by adding lactose or isopropyl-β-D-thiogalactopyranoside (IPTG).
   1720..2436    +  CDS            EGFP: EGFP is a basic (constitutively fluorescent) green fluorescent protein published in 1996, derived from Aequorea victoria. It is reported to be a rapidly-maturing weak dimer with moderate acid sensitivity.
   2452..4377    +  CDS            NDC80: NDC80_HUMAN - Also known as HEC, HEC1, KNTC2. Experimental evidence at protein level: Swiss-Prot protein existence level 1. Acts as a component of the essential kinetochore-associated NDC80 complex, which is required for chromosome segregation and spindle checkpoint activity (PubMed:9315664, PubMed:12351790, PubMed:14654001, PubMed:14699129, PubMed:15062103, PubMed:15235793, PubMed:15239953, PubMed:15548592, PubMed:16732327). Required for kinetochore integrity and the organization of stable microtubule binding sites in the outer plate of the kinetochore (PubMed:15548592). The NDC80 complex syn
   4382..4407    +  misc_feature   MCS (fragment): multiple cloning site
   4424..4508    +  CDS            large T antigen (fragment): large T antigen from SV40 (simian virus 40)
   4531..4652    +  polyA_signal   SV40 poly(A) signal: SV40 polyadenylation signal
   4686..5114    -  rep_origin     f1 ori (sequence partly withheld): f1 bacteriophage origin of replication; arrow indicates direction of (+) strand synthesis
   5141..5245    +  promoter       AmpR promoter: bla
   5247..5604    +  promoter       SV40 promoter: SV40 enhancer and early promoter
   5639..6433    +  CDS            NeoR/KanR: aminoglycoside phosphotransferase from Tn5; aph(3')-II (or nptII); confers resistance to neomycin, kanamycin, and G418 (Geneticin®)
   6454..6606    +  CDS            ble (fragment): BLE_KLEPN - Experimental evidence at protein level: Swiss-Prot protein existence level 1. Binding protein with a strong affinity to the bleomycin family of antibiotics. Binds to CL990; an antimitotic-antibiotic compound. From Klebsiella pneumoniae.
   6665..6712    +  polyA_signal   HSV TK poly(A) signal: herpes simplex virus thymidine kinase polyadenylation signal (Cole and Stacy, 1985)
   6803..6819    -  polyA_signal   bGH poly(A) signal (fragment): bovine growth hormone polyadenylation signal
   7041..7629    +  rep_origin     ori: high-copy-number ColE1/pMB1/pBR322/pUC origin of replication
>Addgene plasmid #114049 | pLacI-GFP-HEC1 WT | addgene full sequence | sequence record 221624 | Addgene NGS Result
ATTAATAGTAATCAATTACGGGGTCATTAGTTCATAGCCCATATATGGAGTTCCGCGTTACATAACTTAC
GGTAAATGGCCCGCCTGGCTGACCGCCCAACGACCCCCGCCCATTGACGTCAATAATGACGTATGTTCCC
ATAGTAACGCCAATAGGGACTTTCCATTGACGTCAATGGGTGGAGTATTTACGGTAAACTGCCCACTTGG
CAGTACATCAAGTGTATCATATGCCAAGTACGCCCCCTATTGACGTCAATGACGGTAAATGGCCCGCCTG
GCATTATGCCCAGTACATGACCTTATGGGACTTTCCTACTTGGCAGTACATCTACGTATTAGTCATCGCT
ATTACCATGGTGATGCGGTTTTGGCAGTACATCAATGGGCGTGGATAGCGGTTTGACTCACGGGGATTTC
CAAGTCTCCACCCCATTGACGTCAATGGGAGTTTGTTTTGGCACCAAAATCAACGGGACTTTCCAAAATG
TCGTAACAACTCCGCCCCATTGACGCAAATGGGCGGTAGGCGTGTACGGTGGGAGGTCTATATAAGCAGA
GCTGGTTTAGTGAACCGTCAGATCCGCTAGCATGGTGAAACCAGTAACGTTATACGATGTCGCAGAGTAT
GCCGGTGTCTCTTATCAGACCGTTTCCCGCGTGGTGAACCAGGCCAGCCACGTTTCTGCGAAAACGCGGG
AAAAAGTGGAAGCGGCGATGGCGGAGCTGAATTACATTCCCAACCGCGTGGCACAACAACTGGCGGGCAA
ACAGTCGTTGCTGATTGGCGTTGCCACCTCCAGTCTGGCCCTGCACGCGCCGTCGCAAATTGTCGCGGCG
ATTAAATCTCGCGCCGATCAACTGGGTGCCAGCGTGGTGGTGTCGATGGTAGAACGAAGCGGCGTCGAAG
CCTGTAAAGCGGCGGTGCACAATCTTCTCGCGCAACGCGTCAGTGGGCTGATCATTAACTATCCGCTGGA
TGACCAGGATGCCATTGCTGTGGAAGCTGCCTGCACTAATGTTCCGGCGTTATTTCTTGATGTCTCTGAC
CAGACACCCATCAACAGTATTATTTTCTCCCATGAAGACGGTACGCGACTGGGCGTGGAGCATCTGGTCG
CATTGGGTCACCAGCAAATCGCGCTGTTAGCGGGCCCATTAAGTTCTGTCTCGGCGCGTCTGCGTCTGGC
TGGCTGGCATAAATATCTCACTCGCAATCAAATTCAGCCGATAGCGGAACGGGAAGGCGACTGGAGTGCC
ATGTCCGGTTTTCAACAAACCATGCAAATGCTGAATGAGGGCATCGTTCCCACTGCGATGCTGGTTGCCA
ACGATCAGATGGCGCTGGGCGCAATGCGCGCCATTACCGAGTCCGGGCTGCGCGTTGGTGCGGATATCTC
GGTAGTGGGATACGACGATACCGAAGACAGCTCATGTTATATCCCGCCGTTAACCACCATCAAACAGGAT
TTTCGCCTGCTGGGGCAAACCAGCGTGGACCGCTTGCTGCAACTCTCTCAGGGCCAGGCGGTGAAGGGCA
ATCAGCTGTTGCCCGTCTCACTGGTGAAAAGAAAAACCACCCTGGCGCCCAATACGCAAACCGCCTCTCC
CCGCGCGTTGGCCGATTCATTAATGCAGCTGGCACGACAGGTTTCCCGAAGCAGCCTGAGGCCTCCTAAG
AAGAAGAGGAAGGTTGGGCTAGCGCTACCGGTCGCCACCATGGTGAGCAAGGGCGAGGAGCTGTTCACCG
GGGTGGTGCCCATCCTGGTCGAGCTGGACGGCGACGTAAACGGCCACAAGTTCAGCGTGTCCGGCGAGGG
CGAGGGCGATGCCACCTACGGCAAGCTGACCCTGAAGTTCATCTGCACCACCGGCAAGCTGCCCGTGCCC
TGGCCCACCCTCGTGACCACCCTGACCTACGGCGTGCAGTGCTTCAGCCGCTACCCCGACCACATGAAGC
AGCACGACTTCTTCAAGTCCGCCATGCCCGAAGGCTACGTCCAGGAGCGCACCATCTTCTTCAAGGACGA
CGGCAACTACAAGACCCGCGCCGAGGTGAAGTTCGAGGGCGACACCCTGGTGAACCGCATCGAGCTGAAG
GGCATCGACTTCAAGGAGGACGGCAACATCCTGGGGCACAAGCTGGAGTACAACTACAACAGCCACAACG
TCTATATCATGGCCGACAAGCAGAAGAACGGCATCAAGGTGAACTTCAAGATCCGCCACAACATCGAGGA
CGGCAGCGTGCAGCTCGCCGACCACTACCAGCAGAACACCCCCATCGGCGACGGCCCCGTGCTGCTGCCC
GACAACCACTACCTGAGCACCCAGTCCGCCCTGAGCAAAGACCCCAACGAGAAGCGCGATCACATGGTCC
TGCTGGAGTTCGTGACCGCCGCCGGGATCACTCTCGGCATGGACGAGCTGTACAAGTCCGGACTCAGATC
CATGAAGCGCAGTTCAGTTTCCAGCGGTGGTGCTGGCCGCCTCTCCATGCAGGAGTTAAGATCCCAGGAT
GTAAATAAACAAGGCCTCTATACCCCTCAAACCAAAGAGAAACCAACCTTTGGAAAGTTGAGTATAAACA
AACCGACATCTGAAAGAAAAGTCTCGCTATTTGGCAAAAGAACTAGTGGACATGGATCACGGAATAGTCA
ACTTGGTATATTTTCCAGTTCTGAGAAAATCAAGGACCCGAGACCACTTAACGACAAAGCATTCATTCAG
CAGTGTATTCGACAACTCTGTGAGTTTCTTACAGAAAATGGTTATGCACATAATGTGTCCATGAAATCTC
TACAAGCTCCCTCTGTTAAAGACTTCCTGAAGATCTTCACATTTCTTTATGGCTTCCTGTGCCCCTCATA
CGAACTTCCTGACACAAAGTTTGAAGAAGAGGTTCCAAGAATCTTTAAAGACCTTGGGTATCCTTTTGCA
CTATCCAAAAGCTCCATGTACACAGTGGGGGCTCCTCATACATGGCCTCACATTGTGGCAGCCTTAGTTT
GGCTAATAGACTGCATCAAGATACATACTGCCATGAAAGAAAGCTCACCTTTATTTGATGATGGGCAGCC
TTGGGGAGAAGAAACTGAAGATGGAATTATGCATAATAAGTTGTTTTTGGACTACACCATAAAATGCTAT
GAGAGTTTTATGAGTGGTGCCGACAGCTTTGATGAGATGAATGCAGAGCTGCAGTCAAAACTGAAGGATT
TATTTAATGTGGATGCTTTTAAGCTGGAATCATTAGAAGCAAAAAACAGAGCATTGAATGAACAGATTGC
AAGATTGGAACAAGAAAGAGAAAAAGAACCGAATCGTCTAGAGTCGTTGAGAAAACTGAAGGCTTCCTTA
CAAGGAGATGTTCAAAAGTATCAGGCATACATGAGCAATTTGGAGTCTCATTCAGCCATTCTTGACCAGA
AATTAAATGGTCTCAATGAGGAAATTGCTAGAGTAGAACTAGAATGTGAAACAATAAAACAGGAGAACAC
TCGACTACAGAATATCATTGACAACCAGAAGTACTCAGTTGCAGACATTGAGCGAATAAATCATGAAAGA
AATGAATTGCAGCAGACTATTAATAAATTAACCAAGGACCTGGAAGCTGAACAACAGAAGTTGTGGAATG
AGGAGTTAAAATATGCCAGAGGCAAAGAAGCGATTGAAACACAATTAGCAGAGTATCACAAATTGGCTAG
AAAATTAAAACTTATTCCTAAAGGTGCTGAGAATTCCAAAGGTTATGACTTTGAAATTAAGTTTAATCCC
GAGGCTGGTGCCAACTGCCTTGTCAAATACAGGGCTCAAGTTTATGTACCTCTTAAGGAACTCCTGAATG
AAACTGAAGAAGAAATTAATAAAGCCCTAAATAAAAAAATGGGTTTGGAGGATACTTTAGAACAATTGAA
TGCAATGATAACAGAAAGCAAGAGAAGTGTGAGAACTCTGAAAGAAGAAGTTCAAAAGCTGGATGATCTT
TACCAACAAAAAATTAAGGAAGCAGAGGAAGAGGATGAAAAATGTGCCAGTGAGCTTGAGTCCTTGGAGA
AACACAAGCACCTGCTAGAAAGTACTGTTAACCAGGGGCTCAGTGAAGCTATGAATGAATTAGATGCTGT
TCAGCGGGAATACCAACTAGTTGTGCAAACCACGACTGAAGAAAGACGAAAAGTGGGAAATAACTTGCAA
CGTCTGTTAGAGATGGTTGCTACACATGTTGGGTCTGTAGAGAAACATCTTGAGGAGCAGATTGCTAAAG
TTGATAGAGAATATGAAGAATGCATGTCAGAAGATCTCTCGGAAAATATTAAAGAGATTAGAGATAAGTA
TGAGAAGAAAGCTACTCTAATTAAGTCTTCTGAAGAATGACTCGACGGTACCGCGGGCCCGGGATCCACC
GGATCTAGATAACTGATCATAATCAGCCATACCACATTTGTAGAGGTTTTACTTGCTTTAAAAAACCTCC
CACACCTCCCCCTGAACCTGAAACATAAAATGAATGCAATTGTTGTTGTTAACTTGTTTATTGCAGCTTA
TAATGGTTACAAATAAAGCAATAGCATCACAAATTTCACAAATAAAGCATTTTTTTCACTGCATTCTAGT
TGTGGTTTGTCCAAACTCATCAATGTATCTTAACGCGTAAATTGTAAGCGTTAATATTTTGTTAAAATTC
GCGTTAAATTTTTGTTAAATCAGCTCATTTTTTAACCAATAGGCCGAAATCGGCAAAATCCCTTATAAAT
CAAAAGAATAGACCGAGATAGGGT
[37 nt withheld, positions 4785-4821]
AAAGAACGTGGACTCCAACGTCAAAGG
[49 nt withheld, positions 4849-4897]
T
[91 nt withheld, positions 4899-4989]
G
[124 nt withheld, positions 4991-5114]
CAGGTGGCACTTTTCGGGGAAATGTGCGCGGAACCCCTATTTGTTTATTTTTCTAAATACATTCAAATAT
GTATCCGCTCATGAGACAATAACCCTGATAAATGCTTCAATAATATTGAAAAAGGAAGAGTCCTGAGGCG
GAAAGAACCAGCTGTGGAATGTGTGTCAGTTAGGGTGTGGAAAGTCCCCAGGCTCCCCAGCAGGCAGAAG
TATGCAAAGCATGCATCTCAATTAGTCAGCAACCAGGTGTGGAAAGTCCCCAGGCTCCCCAGCAGGCAGA
AGTATGCAAAGCATGCATCTCAATTAGTCAGCAACCATAGTCCCGCCCCTAACTCCGCCCATCCCGCCCC
TAACTCCGCCCAGTTCCGCCCATTCTCCGCCCCATGGCTGACTAATTTTTTTTATTTATGCAGAGGCCGA
GGCCGCCTCGGCCTCTGAGCTATTCCAGAAGTAGTGAGGAGGCTTTTTTGGAGGCCTAGGCTTTTGCAAA
GATCGATCAAGAGACAGGATGAGGATCGTTTCGCATGATTGAACAAGATGGATTGCACGCAGGTTCTCCG
GCCGCTTGGGTGGAGAGGCTATTCGGCTATGACTGGGCACAACAGACAATCGGCTGCTCTGATGCCGCCG
TGTTCCGGCTGTCAGCGCAGGGGCGCCCGGTTCTTTTTGTCAAGACCGACCTGTCCGGTGCCCTGAATGA
ACTGCAAGACGAGGCAGCGCGGCTATCGTGGCTGGCCACGACGGGCGTTCCTTGCGCAGCTGTGCTCGAC
GTTGTCACTGAAGCGGGAAGGGACTGGCTGCTATTGGGCGAAGTGCCGGGGCAGGATCTCCTGTCATCTC
ACCTTGCTCCTGCCGAGAAAGTATCCATCATGGCTGATGCAATGCGGCGGCTGCATACGCTTGATCCGGC
TACCTGCCCATTCGACCACCAAGCGAAACATCGCATCGAGCGAGCACGTACTCGGATGGAAGCCGGTCTT
GTCGATCAGGATGATCTGGACGAAGAGCATCAGGGGCTCGCGCCAGCCGAACTGTTCGCCAGGCTCAAGG
CGAGCATGCCCGACGGCGAGGATCTCGTCGTGACCCATGGCGATGCCTGCTTGCCGAATATCATGGTGGA
AAATGGCCGCTTTTCTGGATTCATCGACTGTGGCCGGCTGGGTGTGGCGGACCGCTATCAGGACATAGCG
TTGGCTACCCGTGATATTGCTGAAGAGCTTGGCGGCGAATGGGCTGACCGCTTCCTCGTGCTTTACGGTA
TCGCCGCTCCCGATTCGCAGCGCATCGCCTTCTATCGCCTTCTTGACGAGTTCTTCTGAGCGGGACTCTG
GGGTTCGAAATGACCGACCAAGCGACGCCCAACCTGCCATCACGAGATTTCGATTCCACCGCCGCCTTCT
ATGAAAGGTTGGGCTTCGGAATCGTTTTCCGGGACGCCGGCTGGATGATCCTCCAGCGCGGGGATCTCAT
GCTGGAGTTCTTCGCCCACCCTAGGGGGAGGCTAACTGAAACACGGAAGGAGACAATACCGGAAGGAACC
CGCGCTATGACGGCAATAAAAAGACAGAATAAAACGCACGGTGTTGGGTCGTTTGTTCATAAACGCGGGG
TTCGGTCCCAGGGCTGGCACTCTGTCGATACCCCACCGAGACCCCATTGGGGCCAATACGCCCGCGTTTC
TTCCTTTTCCCCACCCCACCCCCCAAGTTCGGGTGAAGGCCCAGGGCTCGCAGCCAACGTCGGGGCGGCA
GGCCCTGCCATAGCCTCAGGTTACTCATATATACTTTAGATTGATTTAAAACTTCATTTTTAATTTAAAA
GGATCTAGGTGAAGATCCTTTTTGATAATCTCATGACCAAAATCCCTTAACGTGAGTTTTCGTTCCACTG
AGCGTCAGACCCCGTAGAAAAGATCAAAGGATCTTCTTGAGATCCTTTTTTTCTGCGCGTAATCTGCTGC
TTGCAAACAAAAAAACCACCGCTACCAGCGGTGGTTTGTTTGCCGGATCAAGAGCTACCAACTCTTTTTC
CGAAGGTAACTGGCTTCAGCAGAGCGCAGATACCAAATACTGTTCTTCTAGTGTAGCCGTAGTTAGGCCA
CCACTTCAAGAACTCTGTAGCACCGCCTACATACCTCGCTCTGCTAATCCTGTTACCAGTGGCTGCTGCC
AGTGGCGATAAGTCGTGTCTTACCGGGTTGGACTCAAGACGATAGTTACCGGATAAGGCGCAGCGGTCGG
GCTGAACGGGGGGTTCGTGCACACAGCCCAGCTTGGAGCGAACGACCTACACCGAACTGAGATACCTACA
GCGTGAGCTATGAGAAAGCGCCACGCTTCCCGAAGGGAGAAAGGCGGACAGGTATCCGGTAAGCGGCAGG
GTCGGAACAGGAGAGCGCACGAGGGAGCTTCCAGGGGGAAACGCCTGGTATCTTTATAGTCCTGTCGGGT
TTCGCCACCTCTGACTTGAGCGTCGATTTTTGTGATGCTCGTCAGGGGGGCGGAGCCTATGGAAAAACGC
CAGCAACGCGGCCTTTTTACGGTTCCTGGCCTTTTGCTGGCCTTTTGCTCACATGTTCTTTCCTGCGTTA
TCCCCTGATTCTGTGGATAACCGTATTACCGCCATGCATTAGTT
